Addgene plasmid #129571: pGEX-4T-1-3xGluGlu
Purpose: (Empty Backbone) Empty backbone for GluGlu tag
Depositing lab: Kevin Janes. Depositing organization: University of Virginia. Publication: An ultrasensitive fiveplex activity assay for cellular kinases. Smolko CM, Janes KA. Sci Rep. 2019 Dec 19;9(1):19409. doi: 10.1038/s41598-019-55998-8. PubMed 31857650.
Backbone
  Vector backbone: pGEX-4T1
  Backbone manufacturer: Amersham
  Backbone size (bp): 4969
  Modifications to backbone: 3xGluGlu tag inserted at BamHI site of pGEX-4T-1, regenerating the BamHI site downstream of 3xGluGlu, with a unique HindIII site added between the BamHI and EcoRI sites of pGEX-4T-1.
  Vector type: Bacterial Expression
Growth in bacteria
  Bacterial resistance: Ampicillin, 100 μg/mL
  Growth temperature: 37°C
  Growth strain: DH5alpha
  Copy number: Low Copy
Gene/Insert
  Cloning method: Restriction Enzyme
  Sequencing primers: 5′ 5GEX; 3′ 3GEX
Terms and licenses: Academic/Nonprofit Terms; Industry Terms: Not Available to Industry
Depositor comments: Depositor uses BL21 for protein production.
How to cite: pGEX-4T-1-3xGluGlu was a gift from Kevin Janes (Addgene plasmid # 129571 ; http://n2t.net/addgene:129571 ; RRID:Addgene_129571)
