[The description below was written by a language model from this plasmid's Addgene catalogue record and pLannotate feature annotations shown in this document.]
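Description:
pGEX-4T-1-3xGluGlu is an empty bacterial expression backbone derived from the pGEX-4T-1 GST-fusion vector, modified so that proteins cloned into it carry a triple GluGlu epitope tag in addition to glutathione S-transferase. It is a 5,035 bp plasmid propagated in E. coli from a ColE1/pBR322-type origin and selected with ampicillin through the β-lactamase (AmpR) gene. The catalogue lists it as low copy, although only a short fragment of rop is annotated. Residual pBR322 bom fragments and a lac promoter/lacZα remnant downstream of lacI are carried over from the parental backbone.

The expression cassette consists of the strong hybrid tac promoter with an adjacent lac operator driving the Schistosoma japonicum 26 kDa GST coding sequence. A plasmid-borne lacI gene supplies repressor so that expression stays off until it is induced with IPTG. The depositor sequence annotates its promoter as the up-regulated lacIq allele, whereas the repository's sequencing result is annotated simply as the lacI promoter. According to the record, the 3xGluGlu tag was inserted at the BamHI site downstream of GST. This regenerates BamHI after the tag and adds a unique HindIII site between BamHI and EcoRI for restriction cloning of an in-frame insert. The tag itself and the polylinker are not called out in either feature table, which otherwise describe the same plasmid with different start coordinates.

The vector is meant for producing GST-3xGluGlu-tagged recombinant proteins, with GST allowing glutathione affinity purification and the GluGlu epitope allowing antibody-based capture or detection. The depositor notes that BL21 is used for protein production, and the associated publication concerns a multiplexed kinase activity assay.
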