Features (pLannotate 1.2.2; 16 found; start..end, strand, type, name):
      6..107     -  CDS            yciV (fragment): RNAAM_ECOLI - Also known as trpH From Escherichia coli (strain K12).
    183..211     +  promoter       tac promoter: strong E. coli promoter; hybrid between the trp and lac UV5 promoters
    219..235     +  protein_bind   lac operator: The lac repressor binds to the lac operator to inhibit transcription in E. coli. This inhibition can be relieved by adding lactose or isopropyl-β-D-thiogalactopyranoside (IPTG). lac repressor encoded by lacI
    258..911     +  CDS            GST26_SCHJA: Experimental evidence at protein level: Swiss-Prot protein existence level 1. GST isoenzymes appear to play a central role in the parasite detoxification system. Other functions are also suspected including a role in increasing the solubility of haematin in the parasite gut. From Schistosoma japonicum (Blood fluke).
   1052..1091    +  CDS            rop (fragment): Rop protein, which maintains plasmids at low copy number; rop
   1193..1233    +  misc_feature   bom (fragment): basis of mobility region from pBR322
   1338..1442    +  promoter       AmpR promoter: bla
   1443..2303    +  CDS            AmpR: β-lactamase; bla; confers resistance to ampicillin, carbenicillin, and related antibiotics
   2474..3062    +  rep_origin     ori: high-copy-number ColE1/pMB1/pBR322/pUC origin of replication
   3248..3299    -  misc_feature   bom (fragment): basis of mobility region from pBR322
   3306..3383    +  promoter       lacIq promoter: lacI (mutant); In the lacIq allele, a single base change in the promoter boosts expression of the lacI gene about 10-fold.
   3384..4466    +  CDS            lacI: lac repressor; lacI; The lac repressor binds to the lac operator to inhibit transcription in E. coli. This inhibition can be relieved by adding lactose or isopropyl-β-D-thiogalactopyranoside (IPTG).
   4479..4500    +  protein_bind   CAP binding site: CAP binding activates transcription in the presence of cAMP. E. coli catabolite activator protein
   4515..4545    +  promoter       lac promoter: promoter for the E. coli lac operon
   4553..4569    +  protein_bind   lac operator: The lac repressor binds to the lac operator to inhibit transcription in E. coli. This inhibition can be relieved by adding lactose or isopropyl-β-D-thiogalactopyranoside (IPTG). lac repressor encoded by lacI
   4589..4762    +  CDS            lacZα: LacZα fragment of β-galactosidase; lacZ fragment
>Addgene plasmid #129571 | pGEX-4T-1-3xGluGlu | depositor full sequence | sequence record 250361 | full plasmid sequence
ACGTTATCGACTGCACGGTGCACCAATGCTTCTGGCGTCAGGCAGCCATCGGAAGCTGTGGTATGGCTGT
GCAGGTCGTAAATCACTGCATAATTCGTGTCGCTCAAGGCGCACTCCCGTTCTGGATAATGTTTTTTGCG
CCGACATCATAACGGTTCTGGCAAATATTCTGAAATGAGCTGTTGACAATTAATCATCGGCTCGTATAAT
GTGTGGAATTGTGAGCGGATAACAATTTCACACAGGAAACAGTATTCATGTCCCCTATACTAGGTTATTG
GAAAATTAAGGGCCTTGTGCAACCCACTCGACTTCTTTTGGAATATCTTGAAGAAAAATATGAAGAGCAT
TTGTATGAGCGCGATGAAGGTGATAAATGGCGAAACAAAAAGTTTGAATTGGGTTTGGAGTTTCCCAATC
TTCCTTATTATATTGATGGTGATGTTAAATTAACACAGTCTATGGCCATCATACGTTATATAGCTGACAA
GCACAACATGTTGGGTGGTTGTCCAAAAGAGCGTGCAGAGATTTCAATGCTTGAAGGAGCGGTTTTGGAT
ATTAGATACGGTGTTTCGAGAATTGCATATAGTAAAGACTTTGAAACTCTCAAAGTTGATTTTCTTAGCA
AGCTACCTGAAATGCTGAAAATGTTCGAAGATCGTTTATGTCATAAAACATATTTAAATGGTGATCATGT
AACCCATCCTGACTTCATGTTGTATGACGCTCTTGATGTTGTTTTATACATGGACCCAATGTGCCTGGAT
GCGTTCCCAAAATTAGTTTGTTTTAAAAAACGTATTGAAGCTATCCCACAAATTGATAAGTACTTGAAAT
CCAGCAAGTATATAGCATGGCCTTTGCAGGGCTGGCAAGCCACGTTTGGTGGTGGCGACCATCCTCCAAA
ATCGGATCTGGTTCCGCGTGGATCTATGGAGTATATGCCGATGGAGGAGTATATGCCGATGGAGGAGTAT
ATGCCGATGGAGAAGCTTGGATCCGAATTCCCGGGTCGACTCGAGCGGCCGCATCGTGACTGACTGACGA
TCTGCCTCGCGCGTTTCGGTGATGACGGTGAAAACCTCTGACACATGCAGCTCCCGGAGACGGTCACAGC
TTGTCTGTAAGCGGATGCCGGGAGCAGACAAGCCCGTCAGGGCGCGTCAGCGGGTGTTGGCGGGTGTCGG
GGCGCAGCCATGACCCAGTCACGTAGCGATAGCGGAGTGTATAATTCTTGAAGACGAAAGGGCCTCGTGA
TACGCCTATTTTTATAGGTTAATGTCATGATAATAATGGTTTCTTAGACGTCAGGTGGCACTTTTCGGGG
AAATGTGCGCGGAACCCCTATTTGTTTATTTTTCTAAATACATTCAAATATGTATCCGCTCATGAGACAA
TAACCCTGATAAATGCTTCAATAATATTGAAAAAGGAAGAGTATGAGTATTCAACATTTCCGTGTCGCCC
TTATTCCCTTTTTTGCGGCATTTTGCCTTCCTGTTTTTGCTCACCCAGAAACGCTGGTGAAAGTAAAAGA
TGCTGAAGATCAGTTGGGTGCACGAGTGGGTTACATCGAACTGGATCTCAACAGCGGTAAGATCCTTGAG
AGTTTTCGCCCCGAAGAACGTTTTCCAATGATGAGCACTTTTAAAGTTCTGCTATGTGGCGCGGTATTAT
CCCGTGTTGACGCCGGGCAAGAGCAACTCGGTCGCCGCATACACTATTCTCAGAATGACTTGGTTGAGTA
CTCACCAGTCACAGAAAAGCATCTTACGGATGGCATGACAGTAAGAGAATTATGCAGTGCTGCCATAACC
ATGAGTGATAACACTGCGGCCAACTTACTTCTGACAACGATCGGAGGACCGAAGGAGCTAACCGCTTTTT
TGCACAACATGGGGGATCATGTAACTCGCCTTGATCGTTGGGAACCGGAGCTGAATGAAGCCATACCAAA
CGACGAGCGTGACACCACGATGCCTGCAGCAATGGCAACAACGTTGCGCAAACTATTAACTGGCGAACTA
CTTACTCTAGCTTCCCGGCAACAATTAATAGACTGGATGGAGGCGGATAAAGTTGCAGGACCACTTCTGC
GCTCGGCCCTTCCGGCTGGCTGGTTTATTGCTGATAAATCTGGAGCCGGTGAGCGTGGGTCTCGCGGTAT
CATTGCAGCACTGGGGCCAGATGGTAAGCCCTCCCGTATCGTAGTTATCTACACGACGGGGAGTCAGGCA
ACTATGGATGAACGAAATAGACAGATCGCTGAGATAGGTGCCTCACTGATTAAGCATTGGTAACTGTCAG
ACCAAGTTTACTCATATATACTTTAGATTGATTTAAAACTTCATTTTTAATTTAAAAGGATCTAGGTGAA
GATCCTTTTTGATAATCTCATGACCAAAATCCCTTAACGTGAGTTTTCGTTCCACTGAGCGTCAGACCCC
GTAGAAAAGATCAAAGGATCTTCTTGAGATCCTTTTTTTCTGCGCGTAATCTGCTGCTTGCAAACAAAAA
AACCACCGCTACCAGCGGTGGTTTGTTTGCCGGATCAAGAGCTACCAACTCTTTTTCCGAAGGTAACTGG
CTTCAGCAGAGCGCAGATACCAAATACTGTCCTTCTAGTGTAGCCGTAGTTAGGCCACCACTTCAAGAAC
TCTGTAGCACCGCCTACATACCTCGCTCTGCTAATCCTGTTACCAGTGGCTGCTGCCAGTGGCGATAAGT
CGTGTCTTACCGGGTTGGACTCAAGACGATAGTTACCGGATAAGGCGCAGCGGTCGGGCTGAACGGGGGG
TTCGTGCACACAGCCCAGCTTGGAGCGAACGACCTACACCGAACTGAGATACCTACAGCGTGAGCTATGA
GAAAGCGCCACGCTTCCCGAAGGGAGAAAGGCGGACAGGTATCCGGTAAGCGGCAGGGTCGGAACAGGAG
AGCGCACGAGGGAGCTTCCAGGGGGAAACGCCTGGTATCTTTATAGTCCTGTCGGGTTTCGCCACCTCTG
ACTTGAGCGTCGATTTTTGTGATGCTCGTCAGGGGGGCGGAGCCTATGGAAAAACGCCAGCAACGCGGCC
TTTTTACGGTTCCTGGCCTTTTGCTGGCCTTTTGCTCACATGTTCTTTCCTGCGTTATCCCCTGATTCTG
TGGATAACCGTATTACCGCCTTTGAGTGAGCTGATACCGCTCGCCGCAGCCGAACGACCGAGCGCAGCGA
GTCAGTGAGCGAGGAAGCGGAAGAGCGCCTGATGCGGTATTTTCTCCTTACGCATCTGTGCGGTATTTCA
CACCGCATAAATTCCGACACCATCGAATGGTGCAAAACCTTTCGCGGTATGGCATGATAGCGCCCGGAAG
AGAGTCAATTCAGGGTGGTGAATGTGAAACCAGTAACGTTATACGATGTCGCAGAGTATGCCGGTGTCTC
TTATCAGACCGTTTCCCGCGTGGTGAACCAGGCCAGCCACGTTTCTGCGAAAACGCGGGAAAAAGTGGAA
GCGGCGATGGCGGAGCTGAATTACATTCCCAACCGCGTGGCACAACAACTGGCGGGCAAACAGTCGTTGC
TGATTGGCGTTGCCACCTCCAGTCTGGCCCTGCACGCGCCGTCGCAAATTGTCGCGGCGATTAAATCTCG
CGCCGATCAACTGGGTGCCAGCGTGGTGGTGTCGATGGTAGAACGAAGCGGCGTCGAAGCCTGTAAAGCG
GCGGTGCACAATCTTCTCGCGCAACGCGTCAGTGGGCTGATCATTAACTATCCGCTGGATGACCAGGATG
CCATTGCTGTGGAAGCTGCCTGCACTAATGTTCCGGCGTTATTTCTTGATGTCTCTGACCAGACACCCAT
CAACAGTATTATTTTCTCCCATGAAGACGGTACGCGACTGGGCGTGGAGCATCTGGTCGCATTGGGTCAC
CAGCAAATCGCGCTGTTAGCGGGCCCATTAAGTTCTGTCTCGGCGCGTCTGCGTCTGGCTGGCTGGCATA
AATATCTCACTCGCAATCAAATTCAGCCGATAGCGGAACGGGAAGGCGACTGGAGTGCCATGTCCGGTTT
TCAACAAACCATGCAAATGCTGAATGAGGGCATCGTTCCCACTGCGATGCTGGTTGCCAACGATCAGATG
GCGCTGGGCGCAATGCGCGCCATTACCGAGTCCGGGCTGCGCGTTGGTGCGGATATCTCGGTAGTGGGAT
ACGACGATACCGAAGACAGCTCATGTTATATCCCGCCGTTAACCACCATCAAACAGGATTTTCGCCTGCT
GGGGCAAACCAGCGTGGACCGCTTGCTGCAACTCTCTCAGGGCCAGGCGGTGAAGGGCAATCAGCTGTTG
CCCGTCTCACTGGTGAAAAGAAAAACCACCCTGGCGCCCAATACGCAAACCGCCTCTCCCCGCGCGTTGG
CCGATTCATTAATGCAGCTGGCACGACAGGTTTCCCGACTGGAAAGCGGGCAGTGAGCGCAACGCAATTA
ATGTGAGTTAGCTCACTCATTAGGCACCCCAGGCTTTACACTTTATGCTTCCGGCTCGTATGTTGTGTGG
AATTGTGAGCGGATAACAATTTCACACAGGAAACAGCTATGACCATGATTACGGATTCACTGGCCGTCGT
TTTACAACGTCGTGACTGGGAAAACCCTGGCGTTACCCAACTTAATCGCCTTGCAGCACATCCCCCTTTC
GCCAGCTGGCGTAATAGCGAAGAGGCCCGCACCGATCGCCCTTCCCAACAGTTGCGCAGCCTGAATGGCG
AATGGCGCTTTGCCTGGTTTCCGGCACCAGAAGCGGTGCCGGAAAGCTGGCTGGAGTGCGATCTTCCTGA
GGCCGATACTGTCGTCGTCCCCTCAAACTGGCAGATGCACGGTTACGATGCGCCCATCTACACCAACGTA
ACCTATCCCATTACGGTCAATCCGCCGTTTGTTCCCACGGAGAATCCGACGGGTTGTTACTCGCTCACAT
TTAATGTTGATGAAAGCTGGCTACAGGAAGGCCAGACGCGAATTATTTTTGATGGCGTTGGAATT
