Features (pLannotate 1.2.2; 16 found; start..end, strand, type, name):
    523..544     +  protein_bind   CAP binding site: CAP binding activates transcription in the presence of cAMP. E. coli catabolite activator protein
    559..589     +  promoter       lac promoter: promoter for the E. coli lac operon
    597..613     +  protein_bind   lac operator: The lac repressor binds to the lac operator to inhibit transcription in E. coli. This inhibition can be relieved by adding lactose or isopropyl-β-D-thiogalactopyranoside (IPTG). lac repressor encoded by lacI
    633..806     +  CDS            lacZα: LacZα fragment of β-galactosidase; lacZ fragment
   1070..1186    -  CDS            yciV (fragment): RNAAM_ECOLI - Also known as trpH From Escherichia coli (strain K12).
   1262..1290    +  promoter       tac promoter: strong E. coli promoter; hybrid between the trp and lac UV5 promoters
   1298..1314    +  protein_bind   lac operator: The lac repressor binds to the lac operator to inhibit transcription in E. coli. This inhibition can be relieved by adding lactose or isopropyl-β-D-thiogalactopyranoside (IPTG). lac repressor encoded by lacI
   1337..1990    +  CDS            GST26_SCHJA: Experimental evidence at protein level: Swiss-Prot protein existence level 1. GST isoenzymes appear to play a central role in the parasite detoxification system. Other functions are also suspected including a role in increasing the solubility of haematin in the parasite gut. From Schistosoma japonicum (Blood fluke).
   2131..2170    +  CDS            rop (fragment): Rop protein, which maintains plasmids at low copy number; rop
   2272..2312    +  misc_feature   bom (fragment): basis of mobility region from pBR322
   2417..2521    +  promoter       AmpR promoter: bla
   2522..3382    +  CDS            AmpR: β-lactamase; bla; confers resistance to ampicillin, carbenicillin, and related antibiotics
   3553..4141    +  rep_origin     ori: high-copy-number ColE1/pMB1/pBR322/pUC origin of replication
   4327..4378    -  misc_feature   bom (fragment): basis of mobility region from pBR322
   4385..4462    +  promoter       lacI promoter: lacI
   4463..510     +  CDS            lacI (across the origin): lac repressor; lacI; The lac repressor binds to the lac operator to inhibit transcription in E. coli. This inhibition can be relieved by adding lactose or isopropyl-β-D-thiogalactopyranoside (IPTG).
>Addgene plasmid #129571 | pGEX-4T-1-3xGluGlu | addgene full sequence | sequence record 256098 | Addgene NGS Result
GTCTCGGCGCGTCTGCGTCTGGCTGGCTGGCATAAATATCTCACTCGCAATCAAATTCAGCCGATAGCGG
AACGGGAAGGCGACTGGAGTGCCATGTCCGGTTTTCAACAAACCATGCAAATGCTGAATGAGGGCATCGT
TCCCACTGCGATGCTGGTTGCCAACGATCAGATGGCGCTGGGCGCAATGCGCGCCATTACCGAGTCCGGG
CTGCGCGTTGGTGCGGATATCTCGGTAGTGGGATACGACGATACCGAAGACAGCTCATGTTATATCCCGC
CGTTAACCACCATCAAACAGGATTTTCGCCTGCTGGGGCAAACCAGCGTGGACCGCTTGCTGCAACTCTC
TCAGGGCCAGGCGGTGAAGGGCAATCAGCTGTTGCCCGTCTCACTGGTGAAAAGAAAAACCACCCTGGCG
CCCAATACGCAAACCGCCTCTCCCCGCGCGTTGGCCGATTCATTAATGCAGCTGGCACGACAGGTTTCCC
GACTGGAAAGCGGGCAGTGAGCGCAACGCAATTAATGTAAGTTAGCTCACTCATTAGGCACCCCAGGCTT
TACACTTTATGCTTCCGGCTCGTATGTTGTGTGGAATTGTGAGCGGATAACAATTTCACACAGGAAACAG
CTATGACCATGATTACGGATTCACTGGCCGTCGTTTTACAACGTCGTGACTGGGAAAACCCTGGCGTTAC
CCAACTTAATCGCCTTGCAGCACATCCCCCTTTCGCCAGCTGGCGTAATAGCGAAGAGGCCCGCACCGAT
CGCCCTTCCCAACAGTTGCGCAGCCTGAATGGCGAATGGCGCTTTGCCTGGTTTCCGGCACCAGAAGCGG
TGCCGGAAAGCTGGCTGGAGTGCGATCTTCCTGAGGCCGATACTGTCGTCGTCCCCTCAAACTGGCAGAT
GCACGGTTACGATGCGCCCATCTACACCAACGTGACCTATCCCATTACGGTCAATCCGCCGTTTGTTCCC
ACGGAGAATCCGACGGGTTGTTACTCGCTCACATTTAATGTTGATGAAAGCTGGCTACAGGAAGGCCAGA
CGCGAATTATTTTTGATGGCGTTGGAATTAGCTTATCGACTGCACGGTGCACCAATGCTTCTGGCGTCAG
GCAGCCATCGGAAGCTGTGGTATGGCTGTGCAGGTCGTAAATCACTGCATAATTCGTGTCGCTCAAGGCG
CACTCCCGTTCTGGATAATGTTTTTTGCGCCGACATCATAACGGTTCTGGCAAATATTCTGAAATGAGCT
GTTGACAATTAATCATCGGCTCGTATAATGTGTGGAATTGTGAGCGGATAACAATTTCACACAGGAAACA
GTATTCATGTCCCCTATACTAGGTTATTGGAAAATTAAGGGCCTTGTGCAACCCACTCGACTTCTTTTGG
AATATCTTGAAGAAAAATATGAAGAGCATTTGTATGAGCGCGATGAAGGTGATAAATGGCGAAACAAAAA
GTTTGAATTGGGTTTGGAGTTTCCCAATCTTCCTTATTATATTGATGGTGATGTTAAATTAACACAGTCT
ATGGCCATCATACGTTATATAGCTGACAAGCACAACATGTTGGGTGGTTGTCCAAAAGAGCGTGCAGAGA
TTTCAATGCTTGAAGGAGCGGTTTTGGATATTAGATACGGTGTTTCGAGAATTGCATATAGTAAAGACTT
TGAAACTCTCAAAGTTGATTTTCTTAGCAAGCTACCTGAAATGCTGAAAATGTTCGAAGATCGTTTATGT
CATAAAACATATTTAAATGGTGATCATGTAACCCATCCTGACTTCATGTTGTATGACGCTCTTGATGTTG
TTTTATACATGGACCCAATGTGCCTGGATGCGTTCCCAAAATTAGTTTGTTTTAAAAAACGTATTGAAGC
TATCCCACAAATTGATAAGTACTTGAAATCCAGCAAGTATATAGCATGGCCTTTGCAGGGCTGGCAAGCC
ACGTTTGGTGGTGGCGACCATCCTCCAAAATCGGATCTGGTTCCGCGTGGATCTATGGAGTATATGCCGA
TGGAGGAGTATATGCCGATGGAGGAGTATATGCCGATGGAGAAGCTTGGATCCGAATTCCCGGGTCGACT
CGAGCGGCCGCATCGTGACTGACTGACGATCTGCCTCGCGCGTTTCGGTGATGACGGTGAAAACCTCTGA
CACATGCAGCTCCCGGAGACGGTCACAGCTTGTCTGTAAGCGGATGCCGGGAGCAGACAAGCCCGTCAGG
GCGCGTCAGCGGGTGTTGGCGGGTGTCGGGGCGCAGCCATGACCCAGTCACGTAGCGATAGCGGAGTGTA
TAATTCTTGAAGACGAAAGGGCCTCGTGATACGCCTATTTTTATAGGTTAATGTCATGATAATAATGGTT
TCTTAGACGTCAGGTGGCACTTTTCGGGGAAATGTGCGCGGAACCCCTATTTGTTTATTTTTCTAAATAC
ATTCAAATATGTATCCGCTCATGAGACAATAACCCTGATAAATGCTTCAATAATATTGAAAAAGGAAGAG
TATGAGTATTCAACATTTCCGTGTCGCCCTTATTCCCTTTTTTGCGGCATTTTGCCTTCCTGTTTTTGCT
CACCCAGAAACGCTGGTGAAAGTAAAAGATGCTGAAGATCAGTTGGGTGCACGAGTGGGTTACATCGAAC
TGGATCTCAACAGCGGTAAGATCCTTGAGAGTTTTCGCCCCGAAGAACGTTTTCCAATGATGAGCACTTT
TAAAGTTCTGCTATGTGGCGCGGTATTATCCCGTGTTGACGCCGGGCAAGAGCAACTCGGTCGCCGCATA
CACTATTCTCAGAATGACTTGGTTGAGTACTCACCAGTCACAGAAAAGCATCTTACGGATGGCATGACAG
TAAGAGAATTATGCAGTGCTGCCATAACCATGAGTGATAACACTGCGGCCAACTTACTTCTGACAACGAT
CGGAGGACCGAAGGAGCTAACCGCTTTTTTGCACAACATGGGGGATCATGTAACTCGCCTTGATCGTTGG
GAACCGGAGCTGAATGAAGCCATACCAAACGACGAGCGTGACACCACGATGCCTGCAGCAATGGCAACAA
CGTTGCGCAAACTATTAACTGGCGAACTACTTACTCTAGCTTCCCGGCAACAATTAATAGACTGGATGGA
GGCGGATAAAGTTGCAGGACCACTTCTGCGCTCGGCCCTTCCGGCTGGCTGGTTTATTGCTGATAAATCT
GGAGCCGGTGAGCGTGGGTCTCGCGGTATCATTGCAGCACTGGGGCCAGATGGTAAGCCCTCCCGTATCG
TAGTTATCTACACGACGGGGAGTCAGGCAACTATGGATGAACGAAATAGACAGATCGCTGAGATAGGTGC
CTCACTGATTAAGCATTGGTAACTGTCAGACCAAGTTTACTCATATATACTTTAGATTGATTTAAAACTT
CATTTTTAATTTAAAAGGATCTAGGTGAAGATCCTTTTTGATAATCTCATGACCAAAATCCCTTAACGTG
AGTTTTCGTTCCACTGAGCGTCAGACCCCGTAGAAAAGATCAAAGGATCTTCTTGAGATCCTTTTTTTCT
GCGCGTAATCTGCTGCTTGCAAACAAAAAAACCACCGCTACCAGCGGTGGTTTGTTTGCCGGATCAAGAG
CTACCAACTCTTTTTCCGAAGGTAACTGGCTTCAGCAGAGCGCAGATACCAAATACTGTCCTTCTAGTGT
AGCCGTAGTTAGGCCACCACTTCAAGAACTCTGTAGCACCGCCTACATACCTCGCTCTGCTAATCCTGTT
ACCAGTGGCTGCTGCCAGTGGCGATAAGTCGTGTCTTACCGGGTTGGACTCAAGACGATAGTTACCGGAT
AAGGCGCAGCGGTCGGGCTGAACGGGGGGTTCGTGCACACAGCCCAGCTTGGAGCGAACGACCTACACCG
AACTGAGATACCTACAGCGTGAGCTATGAGAAAGCGCCACGCTTCCCGAAGGGAGAAAGGCGGACAGGTA
TCCGGTAAGCGGCAGGGTCGGAACAGGAGAGCGCACGAGGGAGCTTCCAGGGGGAAACGCCTGGTATCTT
TATAGTCCTGTCGGGTTTCGCCACCTCTGACTTGAGCGTCGATTTTTGTGATGCTCGTCAGGGGGGCGGA
GCCTATGGAAAAACGCCAGCAACGCGGCCTTTTTACGGTTCCTGGCCTTTTGCTGGCCTTTTGCTCACAT
GTTCTTTCCTGCGTTATCCCCTGATTCTGTGGATAACCGTATTACCGCCTTTGAGTGAGCTGATACCGCT
CGCCGCAGCCGAACGACCGAGCGCAGCGAGTCAGTGAGCGAGGAAGCGGAAGAGCGCCTGATGCGGTATT
TTCTCCTTACGCATCTGTGCGGTATTTCACACCGCATAAATTCCGACACCATCGAATGGCGCAAAACCTT
TCGCGGTATGGCATGATAGCGCCCGGAAGAGAGTCAATTCAGGGTGGTGAATGTGAAACCAGTAACGTTA
TACGATGTCGCAGAGTATGCCGGTGTCTCTTATCAGACCGTTTCCCGCGTGGTGAACCAGGCCAGCCACG
TTTCTGCGAAAACGCGGGAAAAAGTGGAAGCGGCGATGGCGGAGCTGAATTACATTCCCAACCGCGTGGC
ACAACAACTGGCGGGCAAACAGTCGTTGCTGATTGGCGTTGCCACCTCCAGTCTGGCCCTGCACGCGCCG
TCGCAAATTGTCGCGGCGATTAAATCTCGCGCCGATCAACTGGGTGCCAGCGTGGTGGTGTCGATGGTAG
AACGAAGCGGCGTCGAAGCCTGTAAAGCGGCGGTGCACAATCTTCTCGCGCAACGCGTCAGTGGGCTGAT
CATTAACTATCCGCTGGATGACCAGGATGCCATTGCTGTGGAAGCTGCCTGCACTAATGTTCCGGCGTTA
TTTCTTGATGTCTCTGACCAGACACCCATCAACAGTATTATTTTCTCCCATGAAGACGGTACGCGACTGG
GCGTGGAGCATCTGGTCGCATTGGGTCACCAGCAAATCGCGCTGTTAGCGGGCCCATTAAGTTCT
